Addgene plasmid #112811: pAC-U63-tgRNA-Rev
Purpose: (Empty Backbone) gRNA cloning vector for expressing 2-6 gRNAs based on tgFE design in Drosophila
Depositing lab: Chun Han. Depositing organization: Cornell University. Publication: Robust CRISPR/Cas9-Mediated Tissue Specific Mutagenesis Reveals Gene Redundancy and Perdurance in Drosophila. Poe AR, Wang B, Sapar ML, Ji H, Li K, Onabajo T, Fazliyeva R, Gibbs M, Qiu Y, Hu Y, Han C. Genetics. 2018 Nov 30. pii: genetics.118.301736. doi: 10.1534/genetics.118.301736. PubMed 30504366.
Backbone
  Vector backbone: pAC
  Vector type: Bacterial Expression
Growth in bacteria
  Bacterial resistance: Ampicillin, 100 μg/mL
  Growth temperature: 37°C
  Growth strain: DH5alpha
  Copy number: High Copy
Gene/Insert
  Gene/Insert name: None
Terms and licenses: Academic/Nonprofit Terms; Industry Terms: Not Available to Industry
Depositor comments: D. melanogaster (fly) U6:3-tRNA-gRNAcore(F+E)-U6:3fl size is 864 bp For more information about the Han Lab Drosophila Transgenic Vectors, please visit: https://han.wicmb.cornell.edu/han-lab-drosophila-transgenic-vectors/.
How to cite: pAC-U63-tgRNA-Rev was a gift from Chun Han (Addgene plasmid # 112811 ; http://n2t.net/addgene:112811 ; RRID:Addgene_112811)
