[The description below was written by a language model from this plasmid's Addgene catalogue record and pLannotate feature annotations shown in this document.]
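Description:
pAC-U63-tgRNA-Rev is an empty gRNA cloning vector built on the pAC backbone for making Drosophila transgenes that express multiplexed guide RNAs. The catalogue lists it as a bacterial expression vector, but this mainly reflects how it is propagated. It replicates in E. coli from a high-copy ColE1/pUC-type origin and is selected with ampicillin through the bla gene and its promoter. Short remnants of the pBR322 bom and rop regions are also annotated. The sequenced record is about 9 kb.

The functional cassette is driven by the Drosophila U6:3 promoter, an RNA polymerase III promoter. It is followed by a tRNA and a gRNA scaffold, which the annotation detects as a partial S. pyogenes tracrRNA. The depositor describes this unit as U6:3-tRNA-gRNAcore(F+E)-U6:3 flanking sequence, 864 bp in size, and calls the layout the tgFE design. No targeting sequences are present. According to the stated purpose, users clone in two to six gRNAs. In tRNA-gRNA designs of this kind, the guides are made as one polycistronic transcript, and endogenous tRNA-processing enzymes then cut it into individual guides. "F+E" generally refers to a modified scaffold intended to improve Cas9 activity.

For fly transgenesis, the plasmid has a φC31 attB site for site-specific integration into attP landing sites, and also P element 5' and 3' ends. A mini-white gene serves as an eye-colour marker for identifying transformants. The cassette lies on the reverse strand in the annotated record, which may explain the "Rev" in the name, although the record does not say so. The associated publication concerns tissue-specific CRISPR/Cas9 mutagenesis in Drosophila, which suggests that gRNA lines made with this vector are meant to be combined with a Cas9 source.
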