Features (pLannotate 1.2.2; 15 found; start..end, strand, type, name):
      5..55      -  misc_feature   bom (fragment): basis of mobility region from pBR322
    157..192     -  CDS            rop (fragment): Rop protein, which maintains plasmids at low copy number; rop
    287..391     +  promoter       AmpR promoter: bla
    392..1252    +  CDS            AmpR: β-lactamase; bla; confers resistance to ampicillin, carbenicillin, and related antibiotics
   1423..2011    +  rep_origin     ori: high-copy-number ColE1/pMB1/pBR322/pUC origin of replication
   2017..2245    +  CDS            mini-white (fragment): Drosophila white gene eye color pigment; white; This is a modified version of the white gene lacking part of the first intron.
   2246..2831    +  misc_feature   P element 5' end: No description available
   2842..6961    -  gene           mini-white: white; This modified version of the white gene lacks part of the first intron.
   7212..7279    -  misc_RNA       tracrRNA (fragment): trans-activating CRISPR RNA for the Streptococcus pyogenes CRISPR/Cas9 system
   7322..7392    -  ncRNA          tRNA: Accession: RF00005 - tRNA
   7420..7840    -  promoter       dU6-3 promoter: RNA polymerase III promoter for Drosophila U6-3 snRNA (Port et al., 2014)
   7934..8166    +  misc_feature   P element 3' end: P element 3' end
   8166..8669    +  gene           mini-white (fragment): white; This modified version of the white gene lacks part of the first intron.
   8668..8690    -  misc_feature   bom (fragment): basis of mobility region from pBR322
   8710..8779    +  protein_bind   attB: attB site for the φC31 integrase (Groth et al., 2000) phage φC31 integrase
>Addgene plasmid #112811 | pAC-U63-tgRNA-Rev | addgene full sequence | sequence record 237079 | Addgene NGS Result
GTCGATATGGTGCACTCTCAGTACAATCTGCTCTGATGCCGCATAGTTAAGCCAGCCCCGACACCCGCCA
ACACCCGCTGACGCGCCCTGACGGGCTTGTCTGCTCCCGGCATCCGCTTACAGACAAGCTGTGACCGTCT
CCGGGAGCTGCATGTGTCAGAGGTTTTCACCGTCATCACCGAAACGCGCGAGACGAAAGGGCCTCGTGAT
ACGCCTATTTTTATAGGTTAATGTCATGATAATAATGGTTTCTTAGACGTCAGGTGGCACTTTTCGGGGA
AATGTGCGCGGAACCCCTATTTGTTTATTTTTCTAAATACATTCAAATATGTATCCGCTCATGAGACAAT
AACCCTGATAAATGCTTCAATAATATTGAAAAAGGAAGAGTATGAGTATTCAACATTTCCGTGTCGCCCT
TATTCCCTTTTTTGCGGCATTTTGCCTTCCTGTTTTTGCTCACCCAGAAACGCTGGTGAAAGTAAAAGAT
GCTGAAGATCAGTTGGGTGCACGAGTGGGTTACATCGAACTGGATCTCAACAGCGGTAAGATCCTTGAGA
GTTTTCGCCCCGAAGAACGTTTTCCAATGATGAGCACTTTTAAAGTTCTGCTATGTGGCGCGGTATTATC
CCGTATTGACGCCGGGCAAGAGCAACTCGGTCGCCGCATACACTATTCTCAGAATGACTTGGTTGAGTAC
TCACCAGTCACAGAAAAGCATCTTACGGATGGCATGACAGTAAGAGAATTATGCAGTGCTGCCATAACCA
TGAGTGATAACACTGCGGCCAACTTACTTCTGACAACGATCGGAGGACCGAAGGAGCTAACCGCTTTTTT
GCACAACATGGGGGATCATGTAACTCGCCTTGATCGTTGGGAACCGGAGCTGAATGAAGCCATACCAAAC
GACGAGCGTGACACCACGATGCCTGTAGCAATGGCAACAACGTTGCGCAAACTATTAACTGGCGAACTAC
TTACTCTAGCTTCCCGGCAACAATTAATAGACTGGATGGAGGCGGATAAAGTTGCAGGACCACTTCTGCG
CTCGGCCCTTCCGGCTGGCTGGTTTATTGCTGATAAATCTGGAGCCGGTGAGCGTGGGTCTCGCGGTATC
ATTGCAGCACTGGGGCCAGATGGTAAGCCCTCCCGTATCGTAGTTATCTACACGACGGGGAGTCAGGCAA
CTATGGATGAACGAAATAGACAGATCGCTGAGATAGGTGCCTCACTGATTAAGCATTGGTAACTGTCAGA
CCAAGTTTACTCATATATACTTTAGATTGATTTAAAACTTCATTTTTAATTTAAAAGGATCTAGGTGAAG
ATCCTTTTTGATAATCTCATGACCAAAATCCCTTAACGTGAGTTTTCGTTCCACTGAGCGTCAGACCCCG
TAGAAAAGATCAAAGGATCTTCTTGAGATCCTTTTTTTCTGCGCGTAATCTGCTGCTTGCAAACAAAAAA
ACCACCGCTACCAGCGGTGGTTTGTTTGCCGGATCAAGAGCTACCAACTCTTTTTCCGAAGGTAACTGGC
TTCAGCAGAGCGCAGATACCAAATACTGTTCTTCTAGTGTAGCCGTAGTTAGGCCACCACTTCAAGAACT
CTGTAGCACCGCCTACATACCTCGCTCTGCTAATCCTGTTACCAGTGGCTGCTGCCAGTGGCGATAAGTC
GTGTCTTACCGGGTTGGACTCAAGACGATAGTTACCGGATAAGGCGCAGCGGTCGGGCTGAACGGGGGGT
TCGTGCACACAGCCCAGCTTGGAGCGAACGACCTACACCGAACTGAGATACCTACAGCGTGAGCTATGAG
AAAGCGCCACGCTTCCCGAAGGGAGAAAGGCGGACAGGTATCCGGTAAGCGGCAGGGTCGGAACAGGAGA
GCGCACGAGGGAGCTTCCAGGGGGAAACGCCTGGTATCTTTATAGTCCTGTCGGGTTTCGCCACCTCTGA
CTTGAGCGTCGATTTTTGTGATGCTCGTCAGGGGGGCGGAGCCTATGGAAAAACGCCTTCTTCTTGAACT
CGGGCTCGGTGCCAGTATACCTCAAATGGTTGTCGTACCTCTCATGGTTCCGTTACGCCAACGAGGGTCT
GCTGATTAACCAATGGGCGGACGTGGAGCCGGGCGAAATTAGCTGCACATCGTCGAACACCACGTGCCCC
AGTTCGGGCAAGGTCATCCTGGAGACGCTTAACTTCTCCGCCGCCGATCTGCCGCTGGACTACGTGGGTC
TGGCCCATGATGAAATAACATAAGGTGGTCCCGTCGATAGCCGAAGCTTACCGAAGTATACACTTAAATT
CAGTGCACGTTTGCTTGTTGAGAGGAAAGGTTGTGTGCGGACGAATTTTTTTTTGAAAACATTAACCCTT
ACGTGGAATAAAAAAAAATGAAATATTGCAAATTTTGCTGCAAAGCTGTGACTGGAGTAAAATTAATTCA
CGTGCCGAAGTGTGCTATTAAGAGAAAATTGTGGGAGCAGAGCCTTGGGTGCAGCCTTGGTGAAAACTCC
CAAATTTGTGATACCCACTTTAATGATTCGCAGTGGAAGGCTGCACCTGCAAAAGGTCAGACATTTAAAA
GGAGGCGACTCAACGCAGATGCCGTACCTAGTAAAGTGATAGAGCCTGAACCAGAAAAGATAAAAGAAGG
CTATACCAGTGGGAGTACACAAACAGAGTAAGTTTGAATAGTAAAAAAAATCATTTATGTAAACAATAAC
GTGACTGTGCGTTAGGTCCTGTTCATTGTTTAATGAAAATAAGAGCTTGAGGGAAAAAATTCGTACTTTG
GAGTACGAAATGCGTCGTTTAGAGCAGCAGCCGAATTAATTCTAGTTCCAGTGAAATCCAAGCATTTTCT
AAATTAAATGTATTCTTATTATTATAGTTGTTATTTTTGATATATATAAACAACACTATTATGCCCACCA
TTTTTTTGAGATGCATCTACACAAGGAACAAACACTGGATGTCACTTTCAGTTCAAATTGTAACGCTAAT
CACTCCGAACAGGTCACAAAAAATTACCTTAAAAAGTCATAATATTAAATTAGAATAAATATAGCTGTGA
GGGAAATATATACAAATATATTGGAGCAAATAAATTGTACATACAAATATTTATTACTAATTTCTATTGA
GACGAAATGAACCACTCGGAACCATTTGAGCGAACCGAATCGCGCGGAACTAACGACAGTCGCTCCAAGG
TCGTCGAACAAAAGGTGAATGTGTTGCGGAGAGCGGGTGGGAGACAGCGAAAGAGCAACTACGAAACGTG
GTGTGGTGGAGGTGAATTATGAAGAGGGCGCGCGATTTGAAAAGTATGTATATAAAAAATATATCCCGGT
GTTTTATGTAGCGATAAACGAGTTTTTGATGTAAGGTATGCAGGTGTGTAAGTCTTTTGGTTAGAAGACA
AATCCAAAGTCTACTTGTGGGGATGTTCGAAGGGGAAATACTTGTATTCTATAGGTCATATCTTGTTTTT
ATTGGCACAAATATAATTACATTAGCTTTTTGAGGGGGCAATAAACAGTAAACACGATGGTAATAATGGT
AAAAAAAAAAAACAAGCAGTTATTTCGGATATATGTCGGCTACTCCTTGCGTCGGGCCCGAAGTCTTAGA
GCCAGATATGCGAGCACCCGGAAGCTCACGATGAGAATGGCCAGACCCACGTAGTCCAGCGGCAGATCGG
CGGCGGAGAAGTTAAGCGTCTCCAGGATGACCTTGCCCGAACTGGGGCACGTGGTGTTCGACGATGTGCA
GCTAATTTCGCCCGGCTCCACGTCCGCCCATTGGTTAATCAGCAGACCCTCGTTGGCGTAACGGAACCAT
GAGAGGTACGACAACCATTTGAGGTATACTGGCACCGAGCCCGAGTTCAAGAAGAAGCCGCCAAAGAGCA
GGAATGGTATGATAACCGGCGGACCCACAGACAGCGCCATCGAGGTCGAGGAGCTGGCGCAGGATATTAG
ATATCCGAAGGACGTTGACACATTGGCCACCAGAGTGACCAGCGCCAGGCAGTTGAAGAAGTGCAGCACT
CCGGCCCGCAGTCCGATCATCGGATAGGCAATCGCCGTGAAGACCAGTGGCACTGTGAGAAAAAGCGGCA
ATTCGGCAATCGTTTTGCCCAGAAAGTATGTGTCACAGCGATAAAGTCGACTTCGGGCCTCCCTCATAAA
AACTGGCAGCTCTGAGGTGAACACCTAAATCGAATCGATTCATTAGAAAGTTAGTAAATTATTGAAATGC
AAATGTATTCTAAACATGACTTACATTTATCGTGGCAAAGACGTTTTGAAAGGTCATGTTGGTCAGGAAG
AGGAAGATGGCTCCGTTGATATTCATCACACCCACTTGCGTGAGTTGTTGGCCCAAAAAGATGAGGCCAA
TCAAGATGGCAACCATCTGCAAATTAAAATGTTACTCGCATCTCATTAATATTCGCGAGTTAAATGAAAT
TTATTTATCTTCTGCAAAACTATAAACTATACATCTCATTGAAAAAAACTAAGAAGGGTGTGGAATCAGG
CAATTCTATCTAAAATCTAGCGAATTTGTTTCCAAGAATTGTAAGCGTTATATCATTTGTTTCCACTGGA
ACCACTCACCGTTGTCTGAATAAGTCGCACTTTTACGAGGAGTGGTTCCTTGAGCACCGACAGCCAGGAT
CGCCACAGGACCGCCCGGAACTGCATGAACCAGGTGGCCTTGTAGGTGTACCCATTCTCCGGCTGCTCCA
GTGGCTTCTCCAGATTTTTGGTGGCCAACAACTGCTCCATATCCCGGGCTACTTTGCTAATGGCAAAATT
GTCGCATATCTTGGCGATCCGATCACGGGACTCGATCTCCCGTCCGGGCACAACGGCCAACACCTGTACG
TAAAAGTCCGCCGGATTGTAGTTGGTAGGACACTGGGCACCCACGCTGGATAGGAGTTGAGATGTTATGT
AATACTAGATACCCTTAATAAACACATCGAACTCACTAGGAAAAGAAGTCGACGGCTTCGCTGGGAGTGC
CCAAGAAAGCTACCCTGCCCTCGGCCATCAGAAGGATCTTGTCAAAGAGCTCAAACAGCTCGGAAGACGG
CTGATGAATGGTCAGGATGACGGTCTTGCCCTTCTGCGACAGCTTCTTCAGCACCTGGACGACGCTGTGG
GCGGTAAAGGAGTCCAGTCCGGAGGTGGGCTCATCGCAGATCAGAAGCGGCGGATCGGTTAGAGCCTCGG
AGGCGAATGCCAGACGCTTCCTTTCTCCGCCGGACAGACCTTTCACCCTGCCGGGCACACCGATGATCGT
GTGCTGACATTTGCTGAGCGAAAGCTCCTGGATCACCTGATCCACGCGGGCCACTCGCTGCCGATAGGTC
AGATGTCGTGGCATCCGCACCATGGCTTGGAAAATCAGGTGTTCCCTGGCCGTTAGGGAGCCGATAAAGA
GGTCATCCTGCTGGACATAGGCGCACCTGGCCTGCATCTCCTTGGCGTCCACAGGTTGGCCATTGAGCAG
TCGCATCCCGGATGGCGATACTTGGATGCCCTGCGGCGATCGAAAGGCAAGGGCATTCAGCAGGGTCGTC
TTTCCGGCACCGGAACTGCCCATCACGGCCAAAAGTTCGCCCGGATAGGCCACGCCGCAAACTGAGTTTC
AAATTGGTAATTGGACCCTTTATTAAGATTTCACACAGATCAGCCGACTGCGAATAGAAACTCACCGTTC
TTGAGCAAATGTTTCCTGGGCGCCGGTATGTGTCGCTCGTTGCAGAATAGTCCGCGTGTCCGGTTGACCA
GCTGCCGCCATCCGGAGCCCGGCTGATTGACCGCCCCAAAGATGTCCATATTGTGCCAGGCATAGGTGAG
GTTCTCGGCTAGTTGGCCGCTCCCTGAACCGGAGTCCTCCGGCGGACTGGGTGGCCGGAGCGTGCCGTAG
TTTTTGGCCTGCCCGAAGCCCTGGTTAATGCAGCTCTGCGAAGCCGCTCCGCTGTCACCCTGCAATGATA
GGGGATCTCAAATATCAACTACAAGCGTTATGCTCATCTAACCCCGAACAAAAAGTACCCCGAAGTATCC
TACGAAGTAGGTTTATACTTTTATTTATTTTTTGTGCATCTAGGATCAGCTTAAAATATCTGGTTGTTAT
ATTTTTTGTAAAAAAGAATATAGTCGAAAATGAATGCCTTTAGATGTCTTGATCATGATATGATCTCAAA
AATTGTCTTATATAGCGAGAACAGCTACCAGAATAATCTGTTTCGTGTCACTATTTGTTTGTGCAATTGC
GGTTTGGGATTTTTGTGGGTCGCAGTTCTCACGCCGCAGACAATTTGATGTTGCAATCGCAGTTCCTATA
GATCAAGTGAACTTAAGATGTATGCACATGTACTACTCACATTGTTCAGATGCTCGGCAGATGGGTGTTT
GCTGCCTCCGCGAATTAATAGCTCCTGATCCTCTTGGCCCATTGCCGGGATTTTTCACACTTTCCCCTGC
TTACCCACCCAAAACCAATCACCACCCCAATCACTCAAAAAACAAACAAAAATAAGAAGCGAGAGGAGTT
TTGGCACAGCACTTTGTGTTTAATTGATGGCGTAAACCGCTTGGAGCTTCGTCACGAAACCGCTGACAAA
ATGCAACTGAAGGCGGACATTGACGCTACGTAACGCTACAAACGGTGGCGAAAGAGATAGCGGACGCAGC
GGCGAAAGAGACGGCGATATTTCTGTGGACAGAGAAGGAGGCAAACAGCGCTGACTTTGAGTGGAATGTC
ATTTTGAGTGAGAGGTAATCGAAAGAACCTGGTACATCAAATACCCTTGGATCGAAGTAAATTTAAAACT
GATCAGATAAGTTCAATGATATCCAGTGCAGTAAAAAAAAAAAATGTTTTTTTTATCTACTTTCCGCAAA
AATGGGTTTTATTAACTTACATACATACTAGAATTAGGCCACTAGAATGCATACGCATTAAGCGAACATT
AAAAAGATGTGAAAACATAACTATTATGTCTAAATAAACACACGTCAGATGTATGTACGTCAACGGAAAA
CCATTGTCTATATATTACAATTACTAAATACATACCAAATTGAATACATATTGATGAAAAATAATAAATA
CTGGCGAAAGCAAAAAAACGAAACATTTTTATTTTATTGAACAACTCTCAGGCTCCAGGTAGGCAAAAAA
AGCACCGACTCGGTGCCACTTTTTCAAGTTGATAACGGACTAGCCTTATTTAAACTTGCTATGCTGTTTC
CAGCATAGCTCTTAAACACAAGAAGAGCCTCGCTCTTCCTTGTGCATCGGCCGGGAATCGAACCCGGGCC
GCCCGCGTGGCAGGCGAGCATTCTACCACTGAACCACCGATGCTTGATGTCTACACACACTCAAAGCCCC
GACGTTAAATTGAAAATAGGTCTATATATACGAACTGAGTCTGGAAAAAGAAGTTGAGAATTATAAAAAG
TAGTGAGCACTGGCGCCCTCTCTGCTTGGCGAGCTAACCTTTTCGCCTCTTGGCTGAGTAGGTGGCGTTT
CATTCTACTCTGTAAAATTAATGTAGAATTGAAACACTATGGTCAAAAAATACTTAGGGGCATAAGTTAT
AAAACGTATGAAATGAATTTTTATCAACCTGGGCTATTCAAAAATTTTCGAATTATTTTATGTATTTTTT
TTAATCGTTTTTCATTATAGGTTAAAATACACTTTAAAAGGAATTCTTTCCTGTAAAATAAATATAAATA
AATATGCTTTATTGACAGAAAATTTGATGTTTTTGTATTTGAGTAGGAGCAATCACAGGTGAGCAAAAAA
GAATTCAGATCCAGATCCACTAGAGTCGACCTCGAACGTTAACGTTAACGTAACGTTAACTCGAGGCCTC
GAGGTCGACCTGCAGCCAAGCTTTGCGTACTCGCAAATTATTAAAAATAAAACTTTAAAAATAATTTCGT
CTAATTAATATTATGAGTTAATTCAAACCCCACGGACATGCTAAGGGTTAATCAACAATCATATCGCTGT
CTCACTCAGACTCAATACGACACTCAGAATACTATTCCTTTCACTCGCACTTATTGCAAGCATACGTTAA
GTGGATGTCTCTTGCCGACGGGACCACCTTATGTTATTTCATCATGGTCTGGCCATTCTCATCGTGAGCT
TCCGGGTGCTCGCATATCTGGCTCTAAGACTTCGGGCCCGACGCAAGGAGTAGCCGACATATATCCGAAA
TAACTGCTTGTTTTTTTTTTTTACCATTATTACCATCGTGTTTACTGTTTATTGCCCCCTCAAAAAGCTA
ATGTAATTATATTTGTGCCAATAAAAACAAGATATGACCTATAGAATACAAGTATTTCCCCTTCGAACAT
CCCCACAAGTAGACTTTGGATTTGTCTTCTAACCAAAAGACTTACACACCTGCATACCTTACATCAAAAA
CTCGTTTATCGCTACATAAAACACCGGGATATATTTTTTATATACATACTTTTCAAATCGCGCGCCCTCT
TCATAATTCACCTCCACCACACCACGTTTCGTAGTTGCTCTTTCGCTGTCTCCCACCCGCTCTCCGCAAC
ACATTCACCTTTTGTTCGACGACCTTGGAGCGACTGTCGTTAGTTCCGCGCGATTCGGTGCGGTATTTCA
CACCGCATATCGACGATGTAGGTCACGGTCTCGAAGCCGCGGTGCGGGTGCCAGGGCGTGCCCTTGGGCT
CCCCGGGCGCGTACTCCACCTCACCCATCTGGTCCATCATGATGAACGGGTCGAGGTGGCGGTAGTTGAT
CCCGGCGAACGCGCGGCGCACCGGGAAGCCCTCGCCCTCGAAACCGCTGGGCGCGGTGGTCACGGTGAGC
ACGGGACGTGCGACGGCGTCGGCGGGTGCGGATACGCGGGGCAGCGTCAGCGGGTTCTCGACGGTCACGG
CGGGCAT
